Addgene plasmid #165877: pHSP70B-CP6-pac
Purpose: Basic Puromycin resistance cassette in Alpha1, lacks physical marker or attB site
Depositing lab: Koen Venken. Depositing organization: Baylor College of Medicine. Publication: Multiplexed drug-based selection and counterselection genetic manipulations in Drosophila. Matinyan N, Karkhanis MS, Gonzalez Y, Jain A, Saltzman A, Malovannaya A, Sarrion-Perdigones A, Dierick HA, Venken KJT. Cell Rep. 2021 Sep 14;36(11):109700. doi: 10.1016/j.celrep.2021.109700. PubMed 34525356.
Backbone
  Vector backbone: pColE1_Alpha1
  Backbone size w/o insert (bp): 2287
  Vector type: Synthetic Biology
Growth in bacteria
  Bacterial resistance: Kanamycin, 50 μg/mL
  Growth temperature: 37°C
  Growth strain: DH10B
  Copy number: High Copy
Gene/Insert
  Gene/Insert name: Basic Selection Vector
  Species: Synthetic
  Insert size (bp): 1212
  Cloning method: Restriction Enzyme; 5′ cloning site Unknown (unknown if destroyed)
Terms and licenses: Academic/Nonprofit Terms; Industry Terms: Not Available to Industry
Depositor comments: Alpha1
How to cite: pHSP70B-CP6-pac was a gift from Koen Venken (Addgene plasmid # 165877 ; http://n2t.net/addgene:165877 ; RRID:Addgene_165877)
