[The description below was written by a language model from this plasmid's Addgene catalogue record and pLannotate feature annotations shown in this document.]
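Description:
pHSP70B-CP6-pac is a small synthetic-biology plasmid built in the pColE1_Alpha1 backbone, an Alpha1-level vector of a modular assembly system, and it carries a minimal puromycin resistance cassette intended for use in Drosophila. It is maintained in E. coli at high copy through a ColE1/pUC-type origin and selected with kanamycin. The annotated aph(3')-Ia aminoglycoside phosphotransferase gene lies downstream of a cat promoter. An f1 bacteriophage origin and a short tet promoter fragment are also annotated in the backbone.

The payload of about 1.2 kb consists of the Drosophila melanogaster hsp70Bb promoter, followed after a short unannotated gap by the pac coding sequence from Streptomyces alboniger, which encodes the puromycin N-acetyltransferase that detoxifies puromycin. The cassette is terminated by the herpes simplex virus thymidine kinase polyadenylation signal. The "CP6" element in the name is not defined in the record and does not correspond to any annotated feature, though it may lie in the gap between promoter and coding sequence. According to the catalogue entry, this is the basic form of the cassette: it lacks a physical (visible) marker and an attB site, so it has no built-in means of phiC31-type site-specific integration or visual scoring of transformants. It serves as a building block or reference selection unit within a toolkit for multiplexed drug-based selection and counterselection in flies.

Two sequence records are available, a depositor sequence of 3,488 nt and a sequencing-derived one of 3,527 nt. They contain the same eight features in the same order, and the main visible difference is a longer annotated f1 origin in the latter.
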