Features (pLannotate 1.2.2; 8 found; start..end, strand, type, name):
     21..472     +  promoter       hsp70 promoter: Drosophila melanogaster hsp70Bb promoter
    562..1158    +  CDS            pac: PUAC_STRAD - Protein predicted: Swiss-Prot protein existence level 4. Detoxification of puromycin. From Streptomyces alboniger.
   1166..1213    +  polyA_signal   HSV TK poly(A) signal: herpes simplex virus thymidine kinase polyadenylation signal (Cole and Stacy, 1985)
   1337..1925    -  rep_origin     ori: high-copy-number ColE1/pMB1/pBR322/pUC origin of replication
   2040..2142    +  promoter       cat promoter: promoter of the E. coli cat gene encoding chloramphenicol acetyltransferase
   2143..2956    +  CDS            KanR (fragment): aminoglycoside phosphotransferase; aph(3')-Ia; confers resistance to kanamycin in bacteria or G418 (Geneticin®) in eukaryotes
   3044..3061    -  promoter       tet promoter (fragment): E. coli promoter for tetracycline efflux protein gene
   3098..3456    +  rep_origin     f1 ori (sequence partly withheld): f1 bacteriophage origin of replication; arrow indicates direction of (+) strand synthesis
>Addgene plasmid #165877 | pHSP70B-CP6-pac | depositor full sequence | sequence record 323394 | pHSP70B-CP6-pac sequence 3488 bps
TAACGAATTCGTCTCAGGAGCTAGAATCCCAAAACAAACTGGTTATTGTGGTAGGTCATTTGTTTGGCAG
AAAGAAAACTCGAGAAATTTCTCTGGCCGTTATTCGTTATTCTCTCTTTTCTTTTTGGGTCGCTCCCTCT
CTGCACTAATGCTCTCTCACTCTGTCACACAGTAAACGGCATACTGCTCTCGTTGGTTCGAGAGAGCGCG
CCTCGAATGTTCGCGAAAAGAGCGCCGGAGTATAAATAGAGGCGCTTCGTCTACGGAGCGACAATTCAAT
TCAAACAAGCAAAGTGAACACGTCGCTAAGCGAAAGCTAAGCAAATAAACAAGCGCAGCTGAACAAGCTA
AACAATCTGCAGTAAAGTGCAAGTTAAAGTGAATCAATTAAAAGTAACCAGCAACCAAGTAAATCAACTG
CAACTACTGAAATCTGCCAAGAAGTAATTATTGAATACAAGAAGAGAACTCTCAATACTCGAATCCATGT
GGGAGTTTATTCTTGACACAGATATTTATGATATAATAACTGAGTAAGCTTAACATAAGGAGGAAAACAA
AATGACCGAGTATAAGCCCACGGTGCGTCTGGCCACCCGTGATGATGTGCCCCGTGCCGTGCGAACCCTG
GCTGCTGCCTTCGCCGATTACCCAGCCACCCGTCACACCGTGGACCCAGACCGTCACATTGAGCGTGTGA
CCGAGCTCCAGGAGCTGTTCCTGACACGCGTGGGCCTGGATATCGGCAAGGTCTGGGTGGCCGATGATGG
AGCTGCCGTGGCCGTGTGGACCACCCCCGAGAGCGTGGAGGCTGGAGCCGTGTTCGCCGAGATTGGACCC
CGTATGGCCGAGCTGAGTGGCTCCCGTCTGGCTGCCCAGCAGCAGATGGAGGGCCTGCTGGCCCCACACC
GTCCAAAGGAGCCCGTCTGGTTCCTGGCCACCGTGGGCGTGAGCCCCGACCACCAGGGCAAGGGCCTGGG
CAGTGCCGTGGTGCTGCCAGGAGTGGAAGCTGCCGAGCGTGCTGGAGTGCCAGCCTTCCTGGAAACCAGT
GCCCCACGCAATCTGCCCTTCTACGAGCGTCTGGGCTTCACCGTGACGGCCGATGTGGAGGTGCCCGAGG
GCCCACGCACCTGGTGTATGACCCGTAAGCCAGGAGCCTAAGCTTGGCAATAAAAAGACAGAATAAAACG
CACGGGTGTTGGGTCGTTTGTTCCGCTGTCATGAGACGAATTCTGACACGGTTATCCACAGAATCAGGGG
ATAACGCAGGAAAGAACATGTGAGCAAAAGGCCAGCAAAAGGCCAGGAACCGTAAAAAGGCCGCGTTGCT
GGCGTTTTTCCATAGGCTCCGCCCCCCTGACGAGCATCACAAAAATCGACGCTCAAGTCAGAGGTGGCGA
AACCCGACAGGACTATAAAGATACCAGGCGTTTCCCCCTGGAAGCTCCCTCGTGCGCTCTCCTGTTCCGA
CCCTGCCGCTTACCGGATACCTGTCCGCCTTTCTCCCTTCGGGAAGCGTGGCGCTTTCTCATAGCTCACG
CTGTAGGTATCTCAGTTCGGTGTAGGTCGTTCGCTCCAAGCTGGGCTGTGTGCACGAACCCCCCGTTCAG
CCCGACCGCTGCGCCTTATCCGGTAACTATCGTCTTGAGTCCAACCCGGTAAGACACGACTTATCGCCAC
TGGCAGCAGCCACTGGTAACAGGATTAGCAGAGCGAGGTATGTAGGCGGTGCTACAGAGTTCTTGAAGTG
GTGGCCTAACTACGGCTACACTAGAAGGACAGTATTTGGTATCTGCGCTCTGCTGAAGCCAGTTACCTTC
GGAAAAAGAGTTGGTAGCTCTTGATCCGGCAAACAAACCACCGCTGGTAGCGGTGGTTTTTTTGTTTGCA
AGCAGCAGATTACGCGCAGAAAAAAAGGATCTCAAGAAGATCCTTTGATCTTTTCTACGGGGTCTGACGC
TCAGTGGAACGAAAACTCACGTTAAGGGATTTTGGTCATGAGATTATCAAAAAGGATCTTCACCTAGATC
CTTTTGTGATGATCGGCACGTAAGAGGTTCCAACTTTCACCATAATGAAATAAGATCACTACCGGGCGTA
TTTTTTGAGTTATCGAGATTTTCAGGAGCTAAGGAAGCTAAAATGAGCCATATTCAACGGGAAACGTCTT
GCTCAAGGCCGCGATTAAATTCCAACATGGATGCTGATTTATATGGGTATAAATGGGCTCGCGATAATGT
CGGGCAATCAGGTGCGACAATCTACCGATTGTATGGGAAGCCCGATGCGCCAGAGTTGTTTCTGAAACAT
GGCAAAGGTAGCGTTGCCAATGATGTTACAGATGAGATGGTCAGACTAAACTGGCTGACGGAATTTATGC
CTCTTCCGACCATCAAGCATTTTATCCGTACTCCTGATGATGCATGGTTACTCACCACTGCGATCCCAGG
GAAAACAGCATTCCAGGTATTAGAAGAATATCCTGATTCAGGTGAAAATATTGTTGATGCGCTGGCAGTG
TTCCTGCGCCGGTTGCATTCGATTCCTGTTTGTAATTGTCCTTTTAACAGCGATCGCGTATTTCGACTCG
CTCAGGCGCAATCACGAATGAATAACGGTTTGGTTGATGCGAGTGATTTTGATGACGAGCGTAATGGCTG
GCCTGTTGAACAAGTCTGGAAAGAAATGCATAAACTTTTGCCATTCTCACCGGATTCAGTCGTCACTCAT
GGTGATTTCTCACTTGATAACCTTATTTTTGACGAGGGGAAATTAATAGGTTGTATTGATGTTGGACGAG
TCGGAATCGCAGACCGATACCAGGATCTTGCCATCCTATGGAACTGCCTCGGTGAGTTTTCTCCTTCATT
ACAGAAACGGCTTTTTCAAAAATATGGTATTGATAATCCTGATATGAATAAATTGCAGTTTCATTTGATG
CTCGATGAGTTTTTCTGATTTTTTTTAAGGCAGTTATTGGTGCCCTTAAACGCCTGGTTGCTACGCCTGA
ATAAGTGATAATAAGCGGATGAATGGCAGAAATTCGATGATAAGCTGTCAAACATGATGTTCACATTTCC
CCGAAAAGTGCCACCTG
[124 nt withheld, positions 3098-3221]
C
[91 nt withheld, positions 3223-3313]
A
[49 nt withheld, positions 3315-3363]
CCTTTGACGTTGGAGTCCACGTTCTTT
[37 nt withheld, positions 3391-3427]
ACCCTATCTCGGTCTATTCTTTTGATTTATAAGGGATTTTGCCGATTTCGGCCTATTGGTT
