Features (pLannotate 1.2.2; 8 found; start..end, strand, type, name):
    176..278     +  promoter       cat promoter: promoter of the E. coli cat gene encoding chloramphenicol acetyltransferase
    279..1092    +  CDS            KanR (fragment): aminoglycoside phosphotransferase; aph(3')-Ia; confers resistance to kanamycin in bacteria or G418 (Geneticin®) in eukaryotes
   1180..1197    -  promoter       tet promoter (fragment): E. coli promoter for tetracycline efflux protein gene
   1208..1663    +  rep_origin     f1 ori (sequence partly withheld): f1 bacteriophage origin of replication; arrow indicates direction of (+) strand synthesis
   1684..2135    +  promoter       hsp70 promoter: Drosophila melanogaster hsp70Bb promoter
   2225..2821    +  CDS            pac: PUAC_STRAD - Protein predicted: Swiss-Prot protein existence level 4. Detoxification of puromycin. From Streptomyces alboniger.
   2829..2876    +  polyA_signal   HSV TK poly(A) signal: herpes simplex virus thymidine kinase polyadenylation signal (Cole and Stacy, 1985)
   3000..61      -  rep_origin     ori (across the origin): high-copy-number ColE1/pMB1/pBR322/pUC origin of replication
>Addgene plasmid #165877 | pHSP70B-CP6-pac | addgene full sequence | sequence record 328536 | Addgene NGS Result
TGGTAGCGGTGGTTTTTTTGTTTGCAAGCAGCAGATTACGCGCAGAAAAAAAGGATCTCAAGAAGATCCT
TTGATCTTTTCTACGGGGTCTGACGCTCAGTGGAACGAAAACTCACGTTAAGGGATTTTGGTCATGAGAT
TATCAAAAAGGATCTTCACCTAGATCCTTTTGTGATGATCGGCACGTAAGAGGTTCCAACTTTCACCATA
ATGAAATAAGATCACTACCGGGCGTATTTTTTGAGTTATCGAGATTTTCAGGAGCTAAGGAAGCTAAAAT
GAGCCATATTCAACGGGAAACGTCTTGCTCAAGGCCGCGATTAAATTCCAACATGGATGCTGATTTATAT
GGGTATAAATGGGCTCGCGATAATGTCGGGCAATCAGGTGCGACAATCTACCGATTGTATGGGAAGCCCG
ATGCGCCAGAGTTGTTTCTGAAACATGGCAAAGGTAGCGTTGCCAATGATGTTACAGATGAGATGGTCAG
ACTAAACTGGCTGACGGAATTTATGCCTCTTCCGACCATCAAGCATTTTATCCGTACTCCTGATGATGCA
TGGTTACTCACCACTGCGATCCCAGGGAAAACAGCATTCCAGGTATTAGAAGAATATCCTGATTCAGGTG
AAAATATTGTTGATGCGCTGGCAGTGTTCCTGCGCCGGTTGCATTCGATTCCTGTTTGTAATTGTCCTTT
TAACAGCGATCGCGTATTTCGACTCGCTCAGGCGCAATCACGAATGAATAACGGTTTGGTTGATGCGAGT
GATTTTGATGACGAGCGTAATGGCTGGCCTGTTGAACAAGTCTGGAAAGAAATGCATAAACTTTTGCCAT
TCTCACCGGATTCAGTCGTCACTCATGGTGATTTCTCACTTGATAACCTTATTTTTGACGAGGGGAAATT
AATAGGTTGTATTGATGTTGGACGAGTCGGAATCGCAGACCGATACCAGGATCTTGCCATCCTATGGAAC
TGCCTCGGTGAGTTTTCTCCTTCATTACAGAAACGGCTTTTTCAAAAATATGGTATTGATAATCCTGATA
TGAATAAATTGCAGTTTCATTTGATGCTCGATGAGTTTTTCTGATTTTTTTTAAGGCAGTTATTGGTGCC
CTTAAACGCCTGGTTGCTACGCCTGAATAAGTGATAATAAGCGGATGAATGGCAGAAATTCGATGATAAG
CTGTCAAACATGATGT
[125 nt withheld, positions 1207-1331]
C
[91 nt withheld, positions 1333-1423]
AGGGTGATGGTTCACGTAGTGGGCCAGCGCCCTGATAGACGGTTTTTCGCCCTTTGACGTTGGAGTCCAC
GTTCTTT
[37 nt withheld, positions 1501-1537]
ACCCTATCTCGGTCTATTCTTTTGATTTATAAGGGATTTTGCCGATTTCGGCCTATTGGTTAAAAAATGA
GCTGATTTAACAAAAATTTAACGCGAATTTTAACAAAATATTAACGCTTACAATTTTAACGAATTCGTCT
CAGGAGCTAGAATCCCAAAACAAACTGGTTATTGTGGTAGGTCATTTGTTTGGCAGAAAGAAAACTCGAG
AAATTTCTCTGGCCGTTATTCGTTATTCTCTCTTTTCTTTTTGGGTCGCTCCCTCTCTGCACTAATGCTC
TCTCACTCTGTCACACAGTAAACGGCATACTGCTCTCGTTGGTTCGAGAGAGCGCGCCTCGAATGTTCGC
GAAAAGAGCGCCGGAGTATAAATAGAGGCGCTTCGTCTACGGAGCGACAATTCAATTCAAACAAGCAAAG
TGAACACGTCGCTAAGCGAAAGCTAAGCAAATAAACAAGCGCAGCTGAACAAGCTAAACAATCTGCAGTA
AAGTGCAAGTTAAAGTGAATCAATTAAAAGTAACCAGCAACCAAGTAAATCAACTGCAACTACTGAAATC
TGCCAAGAAGTAATTATTGAATACAAGAAGAGAACTCTCAATACTCGAATCCATGTGGGAGTTTATTCTT
GACACAGATATTTATGATATAATAACTGAGTAAGCTTAACATAAGGAGGAAAACAAAATGACCGAGTATA
AGCCCACGGTGCGTCTGGCCACCCGTGATGATGTGCCCCGTGCCGTGCGAACCCTGGCTGCTGCCTTCGC
CGATTACCCAGCCACCCGTCACACCGTGGACCCAGACCGTCACATTGAGCGTGTGACCGAGCTCCAGGAG
CTGTTCCTGACACGCGTGGGCCTGGATATCGGCAAGGTCTGGGTGGCCGATGATGGAGCTGCCGTGGCCG
TGTGGACCACCCCCGAGAGCGTGGAGGCTGGAGCCGTGTTCGCCGAGATTGGACCCCGTATGGCCGAGCT
GAGTGGCTCCCGTCTGGCTGCCCAGCAGCAGATGGAGGGCCTGCTGGCCCCACACCGTCCAAAGGAGCCC
GTCTGGTTCCTGGCCACCGTGGGCGTGAGCCCCGACCACCAGGGCAAGGGCCTGGGCAGTGCCGTGGTGC
TGCCAGGAGTGGAAGCTGCCGAGCGTGCTGGAGTGCCAGCCTTCCTGGAAACCAGTGCCCCACGCAATCT
GCCCTTCTACGAGCGTCTGGGCTTCACCGTGACGGCCGATGTGGAGGTGCCCGAGGGCCCACGCACCTGG
TGTATGACCCGTAAGCCAGGAGCCTAAGCTTGGCAATAAAAAGACAGAATAAAACGCACGGGTGTTGGGT
CGTTTGTTCCGCTGTCATGAGACGAATTCTGACACGGTTATCCACAGAATCAGGGGATAACGCAGGAAAG
AACATGTGAGCAAAAGGCCAGCAAAAGGCCAGGAACCGTAAAAAGGCCGCGTTGCTGGCGTTTTTCCATA
GGCTCCGCCCCCCTGACGAGCATCACAAAAATCGACGCTCAAGTCAGAGGTGGCGAAACCCGACAGGACT
ATAAAGATACCAGGCGTTTCCCCCTGGAAGCTCCCTCGTGCGCTCTCCTGTTCCGACCCTGCCGCTTACC
GGATACCTGTCCGCCTTTCTCCCTTCGGGAAGCGTGGCGCTTTCTCATAGCTCACGCTGTAGGTATCTCA
GTTCGGTGTAGGTCGTTCGCTCCAAGCTGGGCTGTGTGCACGAACCCCCCGTTCAGCCCGACCGCTGCGC
CTTATCCGGTAACTATCGTCTTGAGTCCAACCCGGTAAGACACGACTTATCGCCACTGGCAGCAGCCACT
GGTAACAGGATTAGCAGAGCGAGGTATGTAGGCGGTGCTACAGAGTTCTTGAAGTGGTGGCCTAACTACG
GCTACACTAGAAGAACAGTATTTGGTATCTGCGCTCTGCTGAAGCCAGTTACCTTCGGAAAAAGAGTTGG
TAGCTCTTGATCCGGCAAACAAACCACCGC
